>Addgene plasmid #146753 | pCIneo-V5-SBP-HsSmg6-EBM2mut-siRNAres_K | depositor full sequence | sequence record 289199 | Full Sequence
TCAATATTGGCCATTAGCCATATTATTCATTGGTTATATAGCATAAATCAATATTGGCTATTGGCCATTG
CATACGTTGTATCTATATCATAATATGTACATTTATATTGGCTCATGTCCAATATGACCGCCATGTTGGC
ATTGATTATTGACTAGTTATTAATAGTAATCAATTACGGGGTCATTAGTTCATAGCCCATATATGGAGTT
CCGCGTTACATAACTTACGGTAAATGGCCCGCCTGGCTGACCGCCCAACGACCCCCGCCCATTGACGTCA
ATAATGACGTATGTTCCCATAGTAACGCCAATAGGGACTTTCCATTGACGTCAATGGGTGGAGTATTTAC
GGTAAACTGCCCACTTGGCAGTACATCAAGTGTATCATATGCCAAGTCCGCCCCCTATTGACGTCAATGA
CGGTAAATGGCCCGCCTGGCATTATGCCCAGTACATGACCTTACGGGACTTTCCTACTTGGCAGTACATC
TACGTATTAGTCATCGCTATTACCATGGTGATGCGGTTTTGGCAGTACACCAATGGGCGTGGATAGCGGT
TTGACTCACGGGGATTTCCAAGTCTCCACCCCATTGACGTCAATGGGAGTTTGTTTTGGCACCAAAATCA
ACGGGACTTTCCAAAATGTCGTAACAACTGCGATCGCCCGCCCCGTTGACGCAAATGGGCGGTAGGCGTG
TACGGTGGGAGGTCTATATAAGCAGAGCTCGTTTAGTGAACCGTCAGATCACTAGAAGCTTTATTGCGGT
AGTTTATCACAGTTAAATTGCTAACGCAGTCAGTGCTTCTGACACAACAGTCTCGAACTTAAGCTGCAGT
GACTCTCTTAAGGTAGCCTTGCAGAAGTTGGTCGTGAGGCACTGGGCAGGTAAGTATCAAGGTTACAAGA
CAGGTTTAAGGAGACCAATAGAAACTGGGCTTGTCGAGACAGAGAAGACTCTTGCGTTTCTGATAGGCAC
CTATTGGTCTTACTGACATCCACTTTGCCTTTCTCTCCACAGGTGTCCACTCCCAGTTCAATTACAGCTC
TTAAGGCTAGAGTACTTAATACGACTCACTATAGGCTAGCAATTGCGGCCACCATGGGTAAGCCTATCCC
TAACCCTCTCCTCGGTCTCGATTCTACGCCCGGAAGCGGTAGCGGTACCATGGACGAGAAGACCACCGGC
TGGGGGGGCGGCCACGTGGTGGAGGGCCTGGCCGGCGAGCTGGAGCAGCTGCGGGCCAGGCTGGAGCACC
ACCCTCAGGGCCAGCGGGAGCCCTCCGGCGGCTGCAAGCCCCTCGAGAATTCACGCGTGATGGCGGAAGG
GCTGGAGCGTGTGCGGATCTCCGCGTCGGAGCTGCGCGGGATCCTGGCTACTCTGGCCCCGCAGGCCGGG
AGCAGAGAAAACATGAAGGAATTAAAGGAGGCCAGGCCGCGCAAAGATAACAGGCGTCCAGATCTGGAAA
TCTATAAGCCTGGCCTTTCTCGGCTAAGGAACAAGCCCAAAATCAAGGAACCCCCTGGGAGTGAGGAATT
CAAAGATGAAATTGTTAATGACCGAGATTGCTCTGCTGTTGAAAATGGTACACAGCCCGTTAAAGATGTC
TGCAAGGAACTGAACAACCAAGAGCAGAATGGTCCTATAGACCCAGAAAATAATCGGGGACAAGAATCCT
TTCCTAGGACTGCTGGACAAGAGGATCGTAGTCTAAAAATTATCAAAAGAACAAAGGAACCCGACCTGCA
GATCGAACAGCCTGGACGACGTTTGCAGACTGTTAGCAAAGAATCCGCCAGTCGGGTGGAGGAGGAAGAA
GTCCTCAACCAGGTAGAACAACTGAGAGTAGAGGAAGATGAGTGTAGGGGAAATGTTGCGAAGGAGGAAG
TTGCGAATAAACCAGACAGGGCTGAGATAGAAAAGAGCCCAGGTGGTGGGAGAGTAGGGGCTGCAAAAGG
AGAAAAAGGAAAGAGGATGGGAAAAGGGGAGGGGGTGAGGGAAACCCACGACGACCCGGCCCGCGGGAGG
CCGGGCTCCGCAAAGCGCTACTCCCGCTCAGACAAACGAAGGAATCGCTACCGCACGCGCAGCACCAGCT
CAGCTGGCAGCAACAACAGCGCTGAGGGAGCTGGCCTGACGGATAATGGATGTCGCCGCCGCCGACAGGA
TAGGACCAAGGAGAGGCCACCACTGAAGAAGCAAGTGTCTGTGTCCTCAACCGATTCCTTAGACGAGGAC
AGAATTGATGAGCCTGATGGATTAGGACCCAGGAGAAGTTCAGAAAGGAAGAGACATTTAGAAAGAAACT
GGTCTGGCCGTGGGGAGGGTGAGCAGAAAACCAGTGCTAAAGAATATCGAGGCACTCTTCGTGTCACTTT
CGATGCAGAAGCCATGAACAAAGAGTCTCCCATGGTGAGGTCAGCCAGGGATGATATGGATAGAGGAAAG
CCTGACAAAGGCTTGAGCAGTGGGGGCAAAGGCTCTGAGAAGCAGGAGTCCAAAAACCCGAAACAAGAAC
TTCGGGGTCGTGGTCGTGGCATTCTGATTTTGCCTGCCCATACCACCCTATCTGTCAATTCAGCAGGTTC
TCCAGAGTCCGCGCCTTTGGGACCTCGGCTTTTGTTTGGATCTGGTAGTAAGGGATCTCGGAGTTGGGGC
CGTGGAGGCACCACACGCCGATTGTGGGACCCAAACAATCCTGATCAGAAACCTGCTCTAAAGACTCAGA
CGCCCCAGCTACATTTCTTGGACACTGATGATGAAGTCAGCCCTACATCTTGGGGTGACTCACGCCAGGC
TCAGGCATCTTACTATAAGTTTCAAAACTCTGACAACCCCTATTATTACCCCCGGACACCAGGCCCTGCC
TCCCAGTATCCCTATACGGGCTATAACCCTCTACAGTACCCAGTGGGCCCTACGAATGGTGTGTACCCAG
GGCCTTACTACCCAGGCTACCCGACTCCGTCAGGACAGTATGTGTGTAGCCCTCTACCTACCAGCACCAT
GAGTCCCGAGGAGGTAGAGCAGCACATGAGGAACCTGCAGCAACAGGAGCTGCACAGGCTTCTCCGGGTG
GCTGACAACCAGGAACTGCAGCTCAGCAACCTGCTCTCCAGGGACCGCATCAGTCCGGAGGGCCTGGAGA
AGATGGCGCAACTCAGAGCTGAACTGCTGCAGCTATATGAGCGCTGTATTCTATTAGATATTGAGTTCTC
TGATAATCAGAATGTGGATCAGATCCTGTGGAAGAATGCTTTCTATCAGGTGATTGAGAAGTTCAGGCAA
CTTGTCAAGGATCCGAATGTTGAGAACCCAGAACAGATTCGGAACAGACTTTTGGAGCTCTTGGATGAGG
GTAGTGACTTCTTTGATAGTTTGCTTCAGAAGCTGCAGGTTACTTACAAGTTCAAACTGGAAGACTACAT
GGATGGTCTTGCCATTCGCAGCAAGCCATTACGCAAGACAGTAAAATATGCCTTGATCAGTGCCCAGCGA
TGCATGATATGCCAAGGAGATATTGCTAGGTACCGGGAGCAGGCAAGCGACACGGCAAACTATGGGAAAG
CACGCAGTTGGTACCTGAAGGCCCAGCACATTGCTCCCAAGAATGGGCGCCCCTATAACCAGTTGGCTTT
GCTGGCAGTGTATACGAGGAGGAAGCTTGACGCTGTCTATTACTATATGCGCAGTTTAGCTGCCAGCAAC
CCTATCCTGACTGCCAAGGAGAGTCTCATGAGCTTGTTTGAAGAGACCAAGCGGAAGGCAGAACAGATGG
AAAAGAAGCAACATGAGGAATTTGACCTGAGCCCTGACCAGTGGCGGAAAGGAAAGAAGTCTACTTTCCG
GCATGTTGGAGATGACACCACTCGCCTGGAGATCTGGATTCATCCATCCCATCCACGGTCTTCCCAGGGC
ACTGAGTCTGGGAAGGATTCTGAGCAAGAGAATGGGCTGGGCAGCCTGAGTCCCAGTGATCTGAACAAAA
GGTTCATCCTCAGTTTTCTCCATGCCCATGGGAAGCTGTTTACCCGGATTGGGATGGAGACATTCCCTGC
AGTGGCTGAGAAGGTCCTCAAGGAGTTCCAGGTGTTACTGCAGCACAGCCCCTCTCCCATTGGAAGTACC
CGCATGCTGCAGCTTATGACCATCAATATGTTTGCAGTACACAACTCCCAGCTGAAAGACTGCTTCTCGG
AGGAGTGCCGCTCTGTGATCCAGGAACAAGCCGCAGCTCTGGGCTTGGCCATGTTTTCTCTACTGGTCCG
CCGCTGCACCTGCTTACTTAAGGAGTCCGCCAAAGCTCAGCTGTCCTCTCCTGAGGACCAGGATGACCAA
GACGACATCAAGGTGTCTTCCTTTGTCCCGGACCTGAAGGAGCTGCTCCCCAGTGTCAAAGTCTGGTCAG
ATTGGATGCTCGGCTACCCGGACACCTGGAATCCTCCTCCCACATCCCTGGATCTGCCCTCGCATGTTGC
TGTGGATGTATGGTCGACGCTGGCTGATTTCTGTAACATACTGACTGCAGTGAATCAGTCTGAGGTGCCA
CTGTACAAGGACCCGGATGATGACCTCACCCTTCTTATCCTGGAAGAGGATCGGCTTCTCTCGGGCTTTG
TCCCCTTGCTGGCTGCCCCTCAGGACCCCTGCTACGTGGAGAAAACCTCGGATAAGGTTATTGCAGCTGA
CTGCAAAAGGGTCACAGTGCTGAAGTATTTTCTGGAAGCCCTTTGTGGACAAGAAGAGCCTCTGCTGGCA
TTCAAGGGTGGAAAGTATGTGTCAGTGGCACCCGTCCCAGACACCATGGGAAAGGAAATGGGAAGCCAAG
AGGGAACACGACTGGAAGATGAGGAGGAGGATGTGGTGATTGAAGACTTTGAGGAAGATTCAGAGGCTGA
AGGCAGCGGAGGCGAGGATGACATCAGGGAGCTTCGGGCCAAGAAGCTGGCTCTGGCCAGGAAGATAGCT
GAGCAGCAGCGTCGCCAGGAAAAGATCCAGGCTGTCCTGGAGGACCACAGTCAGATGAGGCAGATGGAGC
TCGAAATCAGACCTTTGTTCCTCGTACCAGACACCAACGGCTTCATTGACCACCTGGCCAGTCTGGCGCG
GCTGCTGGAGAGCAGGAAGTACATCCTGGTGGTGCCCCTCATCGTGATCAATGAGCTGGACGGCCTGGCC
AAGGGGCAGGAGACAGACCACCGGGCTGGGGGCTACGCCCGTGTGGTACAAGAGAAGGCCCGCAAGTCCA
TCGAGTTCCTCGAGCAGCGATTCGAGAGTCGGGACTCTTGCCTGCGAGCCCTGACCAGCCGTGGCAATGA
ACTCGAATCCATCGCCTTCCGCAGTGAGGACATCACTGGCCAGCTGGGTAACAACGATGATCTCATCCTG
TCCTGCTGCCTCCACTACTGCAAAGACAAGGCTAAGGACTTCATGCCCGCCAGCAAAGAGGAGCCAATCC
GGCTACTGCGGGAGGTGGTGCTGTTGACGGATGACCGGAACCTGCGTGTGAAGGCGCTCACAAGGAATGT
TCCTGTACGGGACATCCCAGCCTTCCTCACGTGGGCCCAGGTGGGCTGAGCGGCCGCTTCCCTTTAGTGA
GGGTTAATGCTTCGAGCAGACATGATAAGATACATTGATGAGTTTGGACAAACCACAACTAGAATGCAGT
GAAAAAAATGCTTTATTTGTGAAATTTGTGATGCTATTGCTTTATTTGTAACCATTATAAGCTGCAATAA
ACAAGTTAACAACAACAATTGCATTCATTTTATGTTTCAGGTTCAGGGGGAGATGTGGGAGGTTTTTTAA
AGCAAGTAAAACCTCTACAAATGTGGTAAAATCCGATAAGGATCGATCCGGGCTGGCGTAATAGCGAAGA
GGCCCGCACCGATCGCCCTTCCCAACAGTTGCGCAGCCTGAATGGCGAATGG
[124 nt withheld, positions 5933-6056]
C
[91 nt withheld, positions 6058-6148]
A
[49 nt withheld, positions 6150-6198]
CCTTTGACGTTGGAGTCCACGTTCTTT
[37 nt withheld, positions 6226-6262]
ACCCTATCTCGGTCTATTCTTTTGATTTATAAGGGATTTTGCCGATTTCGGCCTATTGGTTAAAAAATGA
GCTGATTTAACAAAAATTTAACGCGAATTTTAACAAAATATTAACGCTTACAATTTCCTGATGCGGTATT
TTCTCCTTACGCATCTGTGCGGTATTTCACACCGCATACGCGGATCTGCGCAGCACCATGGCCTGAAATA
ACCTCTGAAAGAGGAACTTGGTTAGGTACCTTCTGAGGCGGAAAGAACCAGCTGTGGAATGTGTGTCAGT
TAGGGTGTGGAAAGTCCCCAGGCTCCCCAGCAGGCAGAAGTATGCAAAGCATGCATCTCAATTAGTCAGC
AACCAGGTGTGGAAAGTCCCCAGGCTCCCCAGCAGGCAGAAGTATGCAAAGCATGCATCTCAATTAGTCA
GCAACCATAGTCCCGCCCCTAACTCCGCCCATCCCGCCCCTAACTCCGCCCAGTTCCGCCCATTCTCCGC
CCCATGGCTGACTAATTTTTTTTATTTATGCAGAGGCCGAGGCCGCCTCGGCCTCTGAGCTATTCCAGAA
GTAGTGAGGAGGCTTTTTTGGAGGCCTAGGCTTTTGCAAAAAGCTTGATTCTTCTGACACAACAGTCTCG
AACTTAAGGCTAGAGCCACCATGATTGAACAAGATGGATTGCACGCAGGTTCTCCGGCCGCTTGGGTGGA
GAGGCTATTCGGCTATGACTGGGCACAACAGACAATCGGCTGCTCTGATGCCGCCGTGTTCCGGCTGTCA
GCGCAGGGGCGCCCGGTTCTTTTTGTCAAGACCGACCTGTCCGGTGCCCTGAATGAACTGCAGGACGAGG
CAGCGCGGCTATCGTGGCTGGCCACGACGGGCGTTCCTTGCGCAGCTGTGCTCGACGTTGTCACTGAAGC
GGGAAGGGACTGGCTGCTATTGGGCGAAGTGCCGGGGCAGGATCTCCTGTCATCTCACCTTGCTCCTGCC
GAGAAAGTATCCATCATGGCTGATGCAATGCGGCGGCTGCATACGCTTGATCCGGCTACCTGCCCATTCG
ACCACCAAGCGAAACATCGCATCGAGCGAGCACGTACTCGGATGGAAGCCGGTCTTGTCGATCAGGATGA
TCTGGACGAAGAGCATCAGGGGCTCGCGCCAGCCGAACTGTTCGCCAGGCTCAAGGCGCGCATGCCCGAC
GGCGAGGATCTCGTCGTGACCCATGGCGATGCCTGCTTGCCGAATATCATGGTGGAAAATGGCCGCTTTT
CTGGATTCATCGACTGTGGCCGGCTGGGTGTGGCGGACCGCTATCAGGACATAGCGTTGGCTACCCGTGA
TATTGCTGAAGAGCTTGGCGGCGAATGGGCTGACCGCTTCCTCGTGCTTTACGGTATCGCCGCTCCCGAT
TCGCAGCGCATCGCCTTCTATCGCCTTCTTGACGAGTTCTTCTGAGCGGGACTCTGGGGTTCGAAATGAC
CGACCAAGCGACGCCCAACCTGCCATCACGATGGCCGCAATAAAATATCTTTATTTTCATTACATCTGTG
TGTTGGTTTTTTGTGTGAATCGATAGCGATAAGGATCCGCGTATGGTGCACTCTCAGTACAATCTGCTCT
GATGCCGCATAGTTAAGCCAGCCCCGACACCCGCCAACACCCGCTGACGCGCCCTGACGGGCTTGTCTGC
TCCCGGCATCCGCTTACAGACAAGCTGTGACCGTCTCCGGGAGCTGCATGTGTCAGAGGTTTTCACCGTC
ATCACCGAAACGCGCGAGACGAAAGGGCCTCGTGATACGCCTATTTTTATAGGTTAATGTCATGATAATA
ATGGTTTCTTAGACGTCAGGTGGCACTTTTCGGGGAAATGTGCGCGGAACCCCTATTTGTTTATTTTTCT
AAATACATTCAAATATGTATCCGCTCATGAGACAATAACCCTGATAAATGCTTCAATAATATTGAAAAAG
GAAGAGTATGAGTATTCAACATTTCCGTGTCGCCCTTATTCCCTTTTTTGCGGCATTTTGCCTTCCTGTT
TTTGCTCACCCAGAAACGCTGGTGAAAGTAAAAGATGCTGAAGATCAGTTGGGTGCACGAGTGGGTTACA
TCGAACTGGATCTCAACAGCGGTAAGATCCTTGAGAGTTTTCGCCCCGAAGAACGTTTTCCAATGATGAG
CACTTTTAAAGTTCTGCTATGTGGCGCGGTATTATCCCGTATTGACGCCGGGCAAGAGCAACTCGGTCGC
CGCATACACTATTCTCAGAATGACTTGGTTGAGTACTCACCAGTCACAGAAAAGCATCTTACGGATGGCA
TGACAGTAAGAGAATTATGCAGTGCTGCCATAACCATGAGTGATAACACTGCGGCCAACTTACTTCTGAC
AACGATCGGAGGACCGAAGGAGCTAACCGCTTTTTTGCACAACATGGGGGATCATGTAACTCGCCTTGAT
CGTTGGGAACCGGAGCTGAATGAAGCCATACCAAACGACGAGCGTGACACCACGATGCCTGTAGCAATGG
CAACAACGTTGCGCAAACTATTAACTGGCGAACTACTTACTCTAGCTTCCCGGCAACAATTAATAGACTG
GATGGAGGCGGATAAAGTTGCAGGACCACTTCTGCGCTCGGCCCTTCCGGCTGGCTGGTTTATTGCTGAT
AAATCTGGAGCCGGTGAGCGTGGGTCTCGCGGTATCATTGCAGCACTGGGGCCAGATGGTAAGCCCTCCC
GTATCGTAGTTATCTACACGACGGGGAGTCAGGCAACTATGGATGAACGAAATAGACAGATCGCTGAGAT
AGGTGCCTCACTGATTAAGCATTGGTAACTGTCAGACCAAGTTTACTCATATATACTTTAGATTGATTTA
AAACTTCATTTTTAATTTAAAAGGATCTAGGTGAAGATCCTTTTTGATAATCTCATGACCAAAATCCCTT
AACGTGAGTTTTCGTTCCACTGAGCGTCAGACCCCGTAGAAAAGATCAAAGGATCTTCTTGAGATCCTTT
TTTTCTGCGCGTAATCTGCTGCTTGCAAACAAAAAAACCACCGCTACCAGCGGTGGTTTGTTTGCCGGAT
CAAGAGCTACCAACTCTTTTTCCGAAGGTAACTGGCTTCAGCAGAGCGCAGATACCAAATACTGTTCTTC
TAGTGTAGCCGTAGTTAGGCCACCACTTCAAGAACTCTGTAGCACCGCCTACATACCTCGCTCTGCTAAT
CCTGTTACCAGTGGCTGCTGCCAGTGGCGATAAGTCGTGTCTTACCGGGTTGGACTCAAGACGATAGTTA
CCGGATAAGGCGCAGCGGTCGGGCTGAACGGGGGGTTCGTGCACACAGCCCAGCTTGGAGCGAACGACCT
ACACCGAACTGAGATACCTACAGCGTGAGCTATGAGAAAGCGCCACGCTTCCCGAAGGGAGAAAGGCGGA
CAGGTATCCGGTAAGCGGCAGGGTCGGAACAGGAGAGCGCACGAGGGAGCTTCCAGGGGGAAACGCCTGG
TATCTTTATAGTCCTGTCGGGTTTCGCCACCTCTGACTTGAGCGTCGATTTTTGTGATGCTCGTCAGGGG
GGCGGAGCCTATGGAAAAACGCCAGCAACGCGGCCTTTTTACGGTTCCTGGCCTTTTGCTGGCCTTTTGC
TCACATGGCTCGACAGATCT
Features (pLannotate 1.2.2; 21 found; start..end, strand, type, name):
    140..517     +  enhancer       CMV enhancer: human cytomegalovirus immediate early enhancer
    518..729     +  promoter       CMV promoter: human cytomegalovirus (CMV) immediate early promoter
    890..1022    +  intron         chimeric intron: chimera between introns from human β-globin and immunoglobulin heavy chain genes
   1067..1085    +  promoter       T7 promoter: promoter for bacteriophage T7 RNA polymerase
   1107..1148    +  CDS            V5 tag: epitope tag from simian virus 5
   1170..1283    +  CDS            SBP: streptavidin-binding peptide selected from a peptide library; binds streptavidin with nanomolar affinity (Keefe et al., 2001)
   1320..5576    +  CDS            SMG6: EST1A_HUMAN - Also known as C17orf31, EST1A, KIAA0732. Experimental evidence at protein level: Swiss-Prot protein existence level 1. Plays a role in nonsense-mediated mRNA decay (PubMed:18974281, PubMed:19060897, PubMed:20930030, PubMed:17053788). Is thought to provide a link to the mRNA degradation machinery as it has endonuclease activity required to initiate NMD, and to serve as an adapter for UPF1 to protein phosphatase 2A (PP2A), thereby triggering UPF1 dephosphorylation (PubMed:18974281, PubMed:19060897, PubMed:20930030, PubMed:17053788). Degrades single-stranded RNA (ssRNA), but not ssD
   5591..5608    -  promoter       T3 promoter (fragment): promoter for bacteriophage T3 RNA polymerase
   5626..5747    -  polyA_signal   SV40 poly(A) signal: SV40 polyadenylation signal
   5770..5838    -  CDS            large T antigen (fragment): large T antigen from SV40 (simian virus 40)
   5862..5929    +  CDS            lacZα (fragment): LacZα fragment of β-galactosidase; lacZ fragment
   5933..6361    +  rep_origin     f1 ori (sequence partly withheld): f1 bacteriophage origin of replication; arrow indicates direction of (+) strand synthesis
   6389..6440    -  misc_feature   bom (fragment): basis of mobility region from pBR322
   6505..6862    +  promoter       SV40 promoter: SV40 enhancer and early promoter
   6913..7704    +  CDS            neo: KKA2_KLEPN - Also known as kan, nptII. Experimental evidence at protein level: Swiss-Prot protein existence level 1. Resistance to kanamycin, neomycin, paromomycin, ribostamycin, butirosin and gentamicin B. From Klebsiella pneumoniae.
   7771..7819    +  polyA_signal   poly(A) signal: synthetic polyadenylation signal
   7839..7893    -  misc_feature   bom (fragment): basis of mobility region from pBR322
   7995..8030    -  CDS            rop (fragment): Rop protein, which maintains plasmids at low copy number; rop
   8125..8229    +  promoter       AmpR promoter: bla
   8230..9090    +  CDS            AmpR: β-lactamase; bla; confers resistance to ampicillin, carbenicillin, and related antibiotics
   9261..9849    +  rep_origin     ori: high-copy-number ColE1/pMB1/pBR322/pUC origin of replication
