[The description below was written by a language model from this plasmid's Addgene catalogue record and pLannotate feature annotations shown in this document.]
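Description:
pCIneo-V5-SBP-HsSmg6-EBM2mut-siRNAres_K is a mammalian expression plasmid of about 9.9 kb, built on the pCI-neo backbone, that produces a tagged, mutant form of human SMG6, an endonuclease involved in nonsense-mediated mRNA decay (NMD). It is propagated in E. coli at high copy through a ColE1/pUC-type origin with ampicillin selection (AmpR), and it also carries an f1 origin for single-stranded DNA production. A separate SV40 enhancer/early promoter drives the neo gene, followed by a synthetic poly(A) signal, which allows G418 selection of stably transfected mammalian cells.

The expression cassette uses the human CMV immediate-early enhancer and promoter, followed by the chimeric β-globin/immunoglobulin intron that improves transcript processing and expression. A T7 promoter lies upstream of the coding region and a partial T3 promoter downstream. The open reading frame begins with a V5 epitope tag and a streptavidin-binding peptide (SBP), placed N-terminal to the SMG6 coding sequence, and the annotated SV40 poly(A) signal follows it. The V5 tag supports immunodetection, while SBP allows affinity capture on streptavidin.

As the name indicates, the insert carries a mutation in the second EJC-binding motif (EBM2) and is made resistant to siRNA, though the record does not spell out the exact changes responsible. It does list two silent (T594C, A699G) and two non-silent (R291P, N341T) differences from the NCBI reference. The associated study concerns SMG6 binding to the exon junction complex through two EBMs required for NMD. This fits use in pulldown assays and in complementation experiments after knockdown of endogenous SMG6. The depositor sequence may be theoretical or only partly verified.
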