Addgene plasmid #146753: pCIneo-V5-SBP-HsSmg6-EBM2mut-siRNAres_K
Purpose: Mammalian Expression of HsSmg6-EBM2mut-siRNAres
Depositing lab: Elisa Izaurralde. Depositing organization: Max Planck Institute for Developmental Biology. Publication: SMG6 interacts with the exon junction complex via two conserved EJC-binding motifs (EBMs) required for nonsense-mediated mRNA decay. Kashima I, Jonas S, Jayachandran U, Buchwald G, Conti E, Lupas AN, Izaurralde E. Genes Dev. 2010 Nov 1. 24(21):2440-50. 10.1101/gad.604610 PubMed 20930030.
Backbone
  Vector backbone: pCI-neo
  Vector type: Mammalian Expression
Growth in bacteria
  Bacterial resistance: Ampicillin, 100 μg/mL
  Growth temperature: 37°C
  Growth strain: DH5alpha
  Copy number: High Copy
Gene/Insert
  Gene/Insert name: HsSmg6-EBM2mut-siRNAres
  Species: H. sapiens (human)
  Mutation: two silent mutations T594C, A699G and two non silent mutation G872C (R291P), A1022C (N341T) compared to the sequence given by NCBI: NM_017575
  Entrez Gene: SMG6 (a.k.a. C17orf31, EST1A, SMG-6, hSMG5/7a)
  Cloning method: Unknown
Terms and licenses: Academic/Nonprofit Terms; Industry Terms: Not Available to Industry
Depositor comments: Plasmids from this collection were made available to the research community and donated after the lab closed. Please note that the sequence provided by the depositing laboratory may be theoretical/predicted or based on Sanger sequencing results. There may be discrepancies between sequencing results obtained by Addgene and the depositor sequence. If an Addgene verified sequence is not available, please contact before placing your order to request that our lab fully sequence the plasmid.
How to cite: pCIneo-V5-SBP-HsSmg6-EBM2mut-siRNAres_K was a gift from Elisa Izaurralde (Addgene plasmid # 146753 ; http://n2t.net/addgene:146753 ; RRID:Addgene_146753)
